>Addgene plasmid #231187 | CA-0039 CMVTO-hIL10 (Fused Dimer) | addgene full sequence | sequence record 459175 | Addgene NGS Result
TGGTAACAGGATTAGCAGAGCGAGGTATGTAGGCGGTGCTACAGAGTTCTTGAAGTGGTGGCCTAACTAC
GGCTACACTAGAAGAACAGTATTTGGTATCTGCGCTCTGCTGAAGCCAGTTACCTTCGGAAAAAGAGTTG
GTAGCTCTTGATCCGGCAAACAAACCACCGCTGGTAGCGGTGGTTTTTTTGTTTGCAAGCAGCAGATTAC
GCGCAGAAAAAAAGGATCTCAAGAAGATCCTTTGATCTTTTCTACGGGGTCTGACGCTCAGTGGAACGAA
AACTCACGTTAAGGGATTTTGGTCATGAGATTATCAAAAAGGATCTTCACCTAGATCCTTTTAAATTAAA
AATGAAGTTTTAAATCAATCTAAAGTATATATGAGTAAACTTGGTCTGACAGTTACCAATGCTTAATCAG
TGAGGCACCTATCTCAGCGATCTGTCTATTTCGTTCATCCATAGTTGCCTGACTCCCCGTCGTGTAGATA
ACTACGATACGGGAGGGCTTACCATCTGGCCCCAGTGCTGCAATGATACCGCGAGACCCACGCTCACCGG
CTCCAGATTTATCAGCAATAAACCAGCCAGCCGGAAGGGCCGAGCGCAGAAGTGGTCCTGCAACTTTATC
CGCCTCCATCCAGTCTATTAATTGTTGCCGGGAAGCTAGAGTAAGTAGTTCGCCAGTTAATAGTTTGCGC
AACGTTGTTGCCATTGCTACAGGCATCGTGGTGTCACGCTCGTCGTTTGGTATGGCTTCATTCAGCTCCG
GTTCCCAACGATCAAGGCGAGTTACATGATCCCCCATGTTGTGCAAAAAAGCGGTTAGCTCCTTCGGTCC
TCCGATCGTTGTCAGAAGTAAGTTGGCCGCAGTGTTATCACTCATGGTTATGGCAGCACTGCATAATTCT
CTTACTGTCATGCCATCCGTAAGATGCTTTTCTGTGACTGGTGAGTACTCAACCAAGTCATTCTGAGAAT
AGTGTATGCGGCGACCGAGTTGCTCTTGCCCGGCGTCAATACGGGATAATACCGCGCCACATAGCAGAAC
TTTAAAAGTGCTCATCATTGGAAAACGTTCTTCGGGGCGAAAACTCTCAAGGATCTTACCGCTGTTGAGA
TCCAGTTCGATGTAACCCACTCGTGCACCCAACTGATCTTCAGCATCTTTTACTTTCACCAGCGTTTCTG
GGTGAGCAAAAACAGGAAGGCAAAATGCCGCAAAAAAGGGAATAAGGGCGACACGGAAATGTTGAATACT
CATACTCTTCCTTTTTCAATATTATTGAAGCATTTATCAGGGTTATTGTCTCATGAGCGGATACATATTT
GAATGTATTTAGAAAAATAAACAAATAGGGGTTCCGCGCACATTTCCCCGAAAAGTGCCACCTGACGTCG
ACGGATCGGGAGATCTCCCGATCCCCTATGGTGCACTCTCAGTACAATCTGCTCTGATGCCGCATAGTTA
AGCCAGTATCTGCTCCCTGCTTGTGTGTTGGAGGTCGCTGAGTAGTGCGCGAGCAAAATTTAAGCTACAA
CAAGGCAAGGCTTGACCGACAATTGCATGAAGAATCTGCTTAGGGTTAGGCGTTTTGCGCTGCTTCGTAC
GGGCCAGATATACGCGTTGACATTGATTATTGACTAGTTATTAATAGTAATCAATTACGGGGTCATTAGT
TCATAGCCCATATATGGAGTTCCGCGTTACATAACTTACGGTAAATGGCCCGCCTGGCTGACCGCCCAAC
GACCCCCGCCCATTGACGTCAATAATGACGTATGTTCCCATAGTAACGCCAATAGGGACTTTCCATTGAC
GTCAATGGGTGGAGTATTTACGGTAAACTGCCCACTTGGCAGTACATCAAGTGTATCATATGCCAAGTAC
GCCCCCTATTGACGTCAATGACGGTAAATGGCCCGCCTGGCATTATGCCCAGTACATGACCTTATGGGAC
TTTCCTACTTGGCAGTACATCTACGTATTAGTCATCGCTATTACCATGGTGATGCGGTTTTGGCAGTACA
TCAATGGGCGTGGATAGCGGTTTGACTCACGGGGATTTCCAAGTCTCCACCCCATTGACGTCAATGGGAG
TTTGTTTTGGCACCAAAATCAACGGGACTTTCCAAAATGTCGTAACAACTCCGCCCCATTGACGCAAATG
GGCGGTAGGCGTGTACGGTGGGAGGTCTATATAAGCAGAGCTCTCCCTATCAGTGATAGAGATCTCCCTA
TCAGTGATAGAGATCGTCGACGAGCTCGTTTAGTGAACCGTCAGATCGCCTGGAGACGCCATCCACGCTG
TTTTGACCTCCATAGAAGACACCGGGACCGATCCAGCCTCCGGACTCTAGCGTTTAAACTTAAGCTTCGC
CACCATGCACTCCTCCGCTCTGCTCTGCTGTCTGGTCCTGCTGACAGGAGTCCGCGCCTCGCCTGGACAA
GGCACTCAGTCAGAAAATAGCTGCACCCACTTTCCCGGCAACCTTCCCAATATGTTACGAGATTTGCGTG
ACGCCTTTAGCCGCGTGAAGACGTTTTTCCAGATGAAGGACCAGCTCGACAATCTGTTGCTCAAGGAGTC
TCTCCTGGAAGACTTTAAGGGGTACCTTGGTTGCCAGGCCCTGAGCGAGATGATTCAGTTCTATCTGGAA
GAGGTGATGCCTCAAGCCGAAAATCAAGATCCCGATATCAAAGCGCATGTCAACTCACTCGGGGAGAACC
TGAAGACACTCCGTTTACGGCTGCGACGGTGTCACAGGTTCCTGCCTTGCGAGAACAAGAGTAAAGCCGT
TGAGCAGGTGAAAAATGCGTTCAACAAATTACAAGAGAAGGGCATCTACAAAGCTATGTCCGAATTCGAC
ATCTTCATCAACTACATCGAGGCTTATATGACCATGAAAATTCGAAATGGCGGAGGATCTGGCGGTGGGT
CCCCTGGTCAGGGAACTCAGAGCGAGAACAGCTGTACCCACTTCCCAGGCAACTTGCCAAACATGCTGAG
AGACCTCCGGGACGCATTCAGTAGAGTGAAGACTTTCTTTCAGATGAAGGACCAATTGGACAATCTGCTT
CTAAAGGAAAGTTTGCTAGAGGATTTTAAGGGGTACCTTGGGTGTCAGGCCCTGTCTGAGATGATACAGT
TCTACCTTGAAGAAGTTATGCCGCAGGCAGAGAACCAGGATCCCGATATCAAAGCCCATGTGAACTCCCT
GGGCGAGAATCTGAAAACCCTCAGACTCCGGCTTAGAAGGTGTCATAGGTTCCTACCATGCGAGAATAAA
TCTAAGGCTGTGGAGCAGGTAAAGAACGCTTTTAATAAGCTGCAGGAAAAAGGTATTTACAAGGCAATGT
CAGAATTTGATATTTTTATTAATTATATAGAAGCATATATGACAATGAAAATCAGGAACACCGGTTAGGG
CCCGAACAAAAACTCATCTCAGAAGAGGATCTGAATAGCGCCGTCGACCATCATCATAATCATCATTGAG
TTTAAACCCGCTGATCAGCCTCGACTGTGCCTTCTAGTTGCCAGCCATCTGTTGTTTGCCCCTCCCCCGT
GCCTTCCTTGACCCTGGAAGGTGCCACTCCCACTGTCCTTTCCTAATAAAATGAGGAAATTGCATCGCAT
TGTCTGAGTAGGTGTCATTCTATTCTGGGGGGTGGGGTGGGGCAGGACAGCAAGGGGGAGGATTGGGAAG
ACAATAGCAGGCATGCTGGGGATGCGGTGGGCTCTATGGAGATCTATCGATGTTCTGGGGATGCGGTGGG
CTCTATGGCTTCTGAGGCGGAAAGAACCAGCTGGGGCTCTAGGGGGTATCCCC
[124 nt withheld, positions 3834-3957]
C
[91 nt withheld, positions 3959-4049]
AGGGTGATGGTTCACGTACCTAGAAGTTCCTATTCCGAAGTTCCTATTCTCTAGAAAGTATAGGAACTTC
CTTGGCCAAAAAGCCTGAACTCACCGCGACGTCTGTCGAGAAGTTTCTGATCGAAAAGTTCGACAGCGTC
TCCGACCTGATGCAGCTCTCGGAGGGCGAAGAATCTCGTGCTTTCAGCTTCGATGTAGGAGGGCGTGGAT
ATGTCCTGCGGGTAAATAGCTGCGCCGATGGTTTCTACAAAGATCGTTATGTTTATCGGCACTTTGCATC
GGCCGCGCTCCCGATTCCGGAAGTGCTTGACATTGGGGAATTCAGCGAGAGCCTGACCTATTGCATCTCC
CGCCGTGCACAGGGTGTCACGTTGCAAGACCTGCCTGAAACCGAACTGCCCGCTGTTCTGCAGCCGGTCG
CGGAGGCCATGGATGCGATCGCTGCGGCCGATCTTAGCCAGACGAGCGGGTTCGGCCCATTCGGACCGCA
AGGAATCGGTCAATACACTACATGGCGTGATTTCATATGCGCGATTGCTGATCCCCATGTGTATCACTGG
CAAACTGTGATGGACGACACCGTCAGTGCGTCCGTCGCGCAGGCTCTCGATGAGCTGATGCTTTGGGCCG
AGGACTGCCCCGAAGTCCGGCACCTCGTGCACGCGGATTTCGGCTCCAACAATGTCCTGACGGACAATGG
CCGCATAACAGCGGTCATTGACTGGAGCGAGGCGATGTTCGGGGATTCCCAATACGAGGTCGCCAACATC
TTCTTCTGGAGGCCGTGGTTGGCTTGTATGGAGCAGCAGACGCGCTACTTCGAGCGGAGGCATCCGGAGC
TTGCAGGATCGCCGCGGCTCCGGGCGTATATGCTCCGCATTGGTCTTGACCAACTCTATCAGAGCTTGGT
TGACGGCAATTTCGATGATGCAGCTTGGGCGCAGGGTCGATGCGACGCAATCGTCCGATCCGGAGCCGGG
ACTGTCGGGCGTACACAAATCGCCCGCAGAAGCGCGGCCGTCTGGACCGATGGCTGTGTAGAAGTACTCG
CCGATAGTGGAAACCGACGCCCCAGCACTCGTCCGAGGGCAAAGGAATAGCACGTACTACGAGATTTCGA
TTCCACCGCCGCCTTCTATGAAAGGTTGGGCTTCGGAATCGTTTTCCGGGACGCCGGCTGGATGATCCTC
CAGCGCGGGGATCTCATGCTGGAGTTCTTCGCCCACCCCAACTTGTTTATTGCAGCTTATAATGGTTACA
AATAAAGCAATAGCATCACAAATTTCACAAATAAAGCATTTTTTTCACTGCATTCTAGTTGTGGTTTGTC
CAAACTCATCAATGTATCTTATCATGTCTGTATACCGTCGACCTCTAGCTAGAGCTTGGCGTAATCATGG
TCATAGCTGTTTCCTGTGTGAAATTGTTATCCGCTCACAATTCCACACAACATACGAGCCGGAAGCATAA
AGTGTAAAGCCTGGGGTGCCTAATGAGTGAGCTAACTCACATTAATTGCGTTGCGCTCACTGCCCGCTTT
CCAGTCGGGAAACCTGTCGTGCCAGCTGCATTAATGAATCGGCCAACGCGCGGGGAGAGGCGGTTTGCGT
ATTGGGCGCTCTTCCGCTTCCTCGCTCACTGACTCGCTGCGCTCGGTCGTTCGGCTGCGGCGAGCGGTAT
CAGCTCACTCAAAGGCGGTAATACGGTTATCCACAGAATCAGGGGATAACGCAGGAAAGAACATGTGAGC
AAAAGGCCAGCAAAAGGCCAGGAACCGTAAAAAGGCCGCGTTGCTGGCGTTTTTCCATAGGCTCCGCCCC
CCTGACGAGCATCACAAAAATCGACGCTCAAGTCAGAGGTGGCGAAACCCGACAGGACTATAAAGATACC
AGGCGTTTCCCCCTGGAAGCTCCCTCGTGCGCTCTCCTGTTCCGACCCTGCCGCTTACCGGATACCTGTC
CGCCTTTCTCCCTTCGGGAAGCGTGGCGCTTTCTCATAGCTCACGCTGTAGGTATCTCAGTTCGGTGTAG
GTCGTTCGCTCCAAGCTGGGCTGTGTGCACGAACCCCCCGTTCAGCCCGACCGCTGCGCCTTATCCGGTA
ACTATCGTCTTGAGTCCAACCCGGTAAGACACGACTTATCGCCACTGGCAGCAGCCAC
Features (pLannotate 1.2.2; 23 found; start..end, strand, type, name):
    403..1263    -  CDS            AmpR: β-lactamase; bla; confers resistance to ampicillin, carbenicillin, and related antibiotics
   1264..1368    -  promoter       AmpR promoter: bla
   1427..1479    -  misc_feature   bom (fragment): basis of mobility region from pBR322
   1629..2008    +  enhancer       CMV enhancer: human cytomegalovirus immediate early enhancer
   2009..2212    +  promoter       CMV promoter: human cytomegalovirus (CMV) immediate early promoter
   2214..2233    +  promoter       PLtetO-1 promoter (fragment): modified phage lambda PL promoter with tet operator sites (Lutz and Bujard, 1997)
   2235..2254    +  promoter       PLtetO-1 promoter (fragment): modified phage lambda PL promoter with tet operator sites (Lutz and Bujard, 1997)
   2262..2295    +  promoter       TRE3GV promoter (fragment): 3rd-generation Tet-responsive promoter that can be activated by binding of Tet-On® 3G, optimized for retroviral and lentiviral vectors
   2385..2918    +  CDS            IL10: IL10_HUMAN - Experimental evidence at protein level: Swiss-Prot protein existence level 1. Major immune regulatory cytokine that acts on many cells of the immune system where it has profound anti-inflammatory functions, limiting excessive tissue disruption caused by inflammation. Mechanistically, IL10 binds to its heterotetrameric receptor comprising IL10RA and IL10RB leading to JAK1 and STAT2-mediated phosphorylation of STAT3 (PubMed:16982608). In turn, STAT3 translocates to the nucleus where it drives expression of anti-inflammatory mediators (PubMed:18025162). Targets antigen-presenting cel
   2940..3419    +  CDS            IL10 (fragment): IL10_HUMAN - Experimental evidence at protein level: Swiss-Prot protein existence level 1. Major immune regulatory cytokine that acts on many cells of the immune system where it has profound anti-inflammatory functions, limiting excessive tissue disruption caused by inflammation. Mechanistically, IL10 binds to its heterotetrameric receptor comprising IL10RA and IL10RB leading to JAK1 and STAT2-mediated phosphorylation of STAT3 (PubMed:16982608). In turn, STAT3 translocates to the nucleus where it drives expression of anti-inflammatory mediators (PubMed:18025162). Targets antigen-presenting cel
   3525..3749    +  polyA_signal   bGH poly(A) signal: bovine growth hormone polyadenylation signal
   3765..3788    +  polyA_signal   bGH poly(A) signal (fragment): bovine growth hormone polyadenylation signal
   3792..3813    +  promoter       SV40 promoter (fragment): SV40 enhancer and early promoter
   3834..4067    +  rep_origin     f1 ori (fragment) (sequence partly withheld): f1 bacteriophage origin of replication; arrow indicates direction of (+) strand synthesis
   4072..4119    +  protein_bind   FRT: FLP-mediated recombination occurs in the 8-bp core sequence TCTAGAAA (Turan and Bode, 2011). FLP recombinase from the Saccharomyces cerevisiae 2μ plasmid
   4127..5149    +  CDS            HygR: aminoglycoside phosphotransferase from E. coli; aph(4)-Ia; confers resistance to hygromycin
   5159..5284    +  CDS            ble (fragment): BLE_KLEPN - Experimental evidence at protein level: Swiss-Prot protein existence level 1. Binding protein with a strong affinity to the bleomycin family of antibiotics. Binds to CL990; an antimitotic-antibiotic compound. From Klebsiella pneumoniae.
   5279..5400    +  polyA_signal   SV40 poly(A) signal: SV40 polyadenylation signal
   5473..5489    -  protein_bind   lac operator: The lac repressor binds to the lac operator to inhibit transcription in E. coli. This inhibition can be relieved by adding lactose or isopropyl-β-D-thiogalactopyranoside (IPTG). lac repressor encoded by lacI
   5497..5527    -  promoter       lac promoter: promoter for the E. coli lac operon
   5542..5563    -  protein_bind   CAP binding site: CAP binding activates transcription in the presence of cAMP. E. coli catabolite activator protein
   5576..5668    -  CDS            lacI (fragment): lac repressor; lacI; The lac repressor binds to the lac operator to inhibit transcription in E. coli. This inhibition can be relieved by adding lactose or isopropyl-β-D-thiogalactopyranoside (IPTG).
   5851..232     -  rep_origin     ori (across the origin): high-copy-number ColE1/pMB1/pBR322/pUC origin of replication
