[The description below was written by a language model from this plasmid's Addgene catalogue record and pLannotate feature annotations shown in this document.]
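Description:
CA-0039 CMVTO-hIL10 (Fused Dimer) is a 6.2 kb mammalian expression plasmid built on a CMVTO-FlpIn backbone. It is propagated in E. coli through a high-copy ColE1/pUC-type origin and selected with ampicillin via the β-lactamase gene. The backbone also carries remnants with no evident role in the design, including fragments of an f1 origin, a lac promoter/operator region and a bleomycin-resistance sequence.

The expression cassette uses the human cytomegalovirus immediate-early enhancer and promoter, followed directly by two short tet operator matches. This corresponds to a "CMV-TO" arrangement, in which transcription is constitutive in ordinary cells but can be repressed by Tet repressor and induced with tetracycline or doxycycline in cells that express the repressor. Downstream lie two human IL10 coding segments in the same orientation, separated by a short gap. The first is full length, and the second is shorter, consistent with loss of the N-terminal signal peptide. Together they appear to encode two IL-10 subunits joined by a short linker into a single secreted polypeptide, mimicking the natural homodimeric cytokine. A bovine growth hormone polyadenylation signal terminates the transcript.

After the cassette, an FRT site sits immediately upstream of a hygromycin resistance gene with an SV40 polyadenylation signal. No intact promoter is annotated for this gene. This is the usual Flp-In layout, in which FLP-mediated recombination into a genomic FRT landing pad places the marker behind a resident promoter, so that hygromycin selects for single-copy, site-specific integrants. The plasmid can therefore be used for transient transfection or for making isogenic stable lines. It was deposited with a study on protease control of secreted signals, but the record does not describe its specific role there.
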