Addgene plasmid #231187: CA-0039 CMVTO-hIL10 (Fused Dimer)
Purpose: Fused human IL-10 dimer
Depositing lab: Xiaojing Gao. Depositing organization: Stanford University. Publication: Orthogonalized human protease control of secreted signals. Aldrete CA, Call CC, Sant'Anna LE, Vlahos AE, Pei J, Cong Q, Gao XJ. Nat Chem Biol. 2025 Jan 15. doi: 10.1038/s41589-024-01831-x. PubMed 39814991.
Backbone
  Vector backbone: CMVTO-FlpIn
  Vector type: Mammalian Expression
Growth in bacteria
  Bacterial resistance: Ampicillin, 100 μg/mL
  Growth temperature: 37°C
  Growth strain: DH5alpha
  Copy number: High Copy
Gene/Insert
  Gene/Insert name: Fused human IL-10 dimer
  Species: H. sapiens (human)
  Entrez Gene: IL10 (a.k.a. CSIF, GVHDS, IL-10, IL10A, TGIF)
  Cloning method: Ligation Independent Cloning
Terms and licenses: Academic/Nonprofit Terms; Industry Terms: Not Available to Industry
How to cite: CA-0039 CMVTO-hIL10 (Fused Dimer) was a gift from Xiaojing Gao (Addgene plasmid # 231187 ; http://n2t.net/addgene:231187 ; RRID:Addgene_231187)
